>Addgene plasmid #223916 | HCT39_rAAV-eHGT_1181m-minBglobin-SYFP2-WPRE3-BGHpA | addgene full sequence | sequence record 446469 | Addgene NGS Result
CCTGCAGGCAGCTGCGCGCTCGCTCGCTCACTGAGGCCGCCCGGGCGTCGGGCGACCTTTGGTCGCCCGG
CCTCAGTGAGCGAGCGAGCGCGCAGAGAGGGAGTGGCCAACTCCATCACTAGGGGTTCCTGCGGCCGCAC
GCGTGAGACTCTGAAACTCTTGGTACTTTTTCTCATGGTCCAGTTTTCATCACTTTTACACAATTCTTTA
TTATAAGCCACTAGCGAGCACCTCTGACATTCACTGAAAACTAAACACTAAACACAAAGCAAAAGCAAAA
CAAGTGCTCCAACACAAAATCAAGATGGCTGACCAGCACCAACGATATATGATGGGCCTTCATCTATAGC
CTGTGTTCCTTCAGTATTGTATAATGGCCACCTCTGACCTTTTAATTTTTGGCAATCAATGGGAGAATGT
TACTCATAAACCTGACATTGTTTCCTACACTTGGGTGCCCCCGATGCCTGAGTTGCACATTCCTTCTACC
CTCAGTGAGAACCTCTGCCCAGGAGTCCAGACTCCAGGTCCCTGCTGTCCAGGTCCCACCCAGGCCAACC
TCAGCTTCACATATGCACCCACCCACCCACCCACCAGGCCCACCCCACTCCATGTAAGAGCTAATTATCT
GTAAGTGCTTTCAGCAGCCATTTCCTTAGGAATGTGTAAGTGCTTTGATTAGAGTACTCTCTTGGCACCA
ACTTTATGGCTAGCAATGGGAAGCGGGCAATTAGGGGCTGGAGACAGTCCTGAAATTGGACTAGTGTTTG
AAGGAGCTGGCCTCAGGCAGGACTGCTCCTCAGCCTTTCATAGGAGCTGAGCTGAGTGACCTCCTTTGAC
CTGGCCATTTATTCCAGCTCCTCCCATTTTTTCTCAAAGGCTCCATAGAGGGAGGCATAGGCCTGGAGAT
CAGAAACAAGGACCAGAGTTAGCCTGCTGTCCTGTGTGGGCGGACCAATCACCTTGATTCTCTGTTTCCT
CATCGTTCCTCCTACACTGGAGTCTGTCTGTTGAATTCTCTGCTGGGCATCAAGGACCTGGAGAGAATTC
AGTGCAGGGTTTACCCTGAGGGCAATATGAATGTAACCTAGACAGACCATACCAAGGATGCACGCTGCAA
CTGTGATCAGATCACAGTGGTATGGCAGCTGCAAGGACAGAAATGGCCTCTGTCTGGGGAAGTAGGTGAC
CTTACCTGGGTCTGAAACAGGAGGTGAGAGTGAAATGAGGACAACACTTCAGCTTTAAGTAAATTAGGTG
TGAGGCGCGAGCTCGGGCTGGGCATAAAAGTCAGGGCAGAGCCATCTATTGCTTACATTTGCTTCTGGGA
TCCAGATCTTTCGAAGCTAGCGCTACCGGTCGCCACCATGGTGAGCAAGGGCGAGGAGCTGTTCACCGGG
GTGGTGCCCATCCTGGTCGAGCTGGACGGCGACGTAAACGGCCACAAGTTCAGCGTGTCCGGCGAGGGCG
AGGGCGATGCCACCTACGGCAAGCTGACCCTGAAGCTGATCTGCACCACCGGCAAGCTGCCCGTGCCCTG
GCCCACCCTCGTGACCACCCTGGGCTACGGCGTGCAGTGCTTCGCCCGCTACCCCGACCACATGAAGCAG
CACGACTTCTTCAAGTCCGCCATGCCCGAAGGCTACGTCCAGGAGCGCACCATCTTCTTCAAGGACGACG
GCAACTACAAGACCCGCGCCGAGGTGAAGTTCGAGGGCGACACCCTGGTGAACCGCATCGAGCTGAAGGG
CATCGACTTCAAGGAGGACGGCAACATCCTGGGGCACAAGCTGGAGTACAACTACAACAGCCACAACGTC
TATATCACCGCCGACAAGCAGAAGAACGGCATCAAGGCCAACTTCAAGATCCGCCACAACATCGAGGACG
GCGGCGTGCAGCTCGCCGACCACTACCAGCAGAACACCCCCATCGGCGACGGCCCCGTGCTGCTGCCCGA
CAACCACTACCTGAGCTACCAGTCCAAGCTGAGCAAAGACCCCAACGAGAAGCGCGATCACATGGTCCTG
CTGGAGTTCGTGACCGCCGCCGGGATCACTCTCGGCATGGACGAGCTGTACAAGTAAGTCGACGGCGCGC
CGCGGCCGCGAATTCGATATCATAATCAACCTCTGGATTACAAAATTTGTGAAAGATTGACTGGTATTCT
TAACTATGTTGCTCCTTTTACGCTATGTGGATACGCTGCTTTAATGCCTTTGTATCATGCTATTGCTTCC
CGTATGGCTTTCATTTTCTCCTCCTTGTATAAATCCTGGTTAGTTCTTGCCACGGCGGAACTCATCGCCG
CCTGCCTTGCCCGCTGCTGGACAGGGGCTCGGCTGTTGGGCACTGACAATTCCGTGGCTCGAGAGATCTT
CGACTGTGCCTTCTAGTTGCCAGCCATCTGTTGTTTGCCCCTCCCCCGTGCCTTCCTTGACCCTGGAAGG
TGCCACTCCCACTGTCCTTTCCTAATAAAATGAGGAAATTGCATCGCATTGTCTGAGTAGGTGTCATTCT
ATTCTGGGGGGTGGGGTGGGGCAGGACAGCAAGGGGGAGGATTGGGAAGACAATAGCAGGCATGAGATCT
CACGTGCGGACCGAGCGGCCGCAGGAACCCCTAGTGATGGAGTTGGCCACTCCCTCTCTGCGCGCTCGCT
CGCTCACTGAGGCCGGGCGACCAAAGGTCGCCCGACGCCCGGGCTTTGCCCGGGCGGCCTCAGTGAGCGA
GCGAGCGCGCAGCTGCCTGCAGGGGCGCCTGATGCGGTATTTTCTCCTTACGCATCTGTGCGGTATTTCA
CACCGCATA
[95 nt withheld, positions 2810-2904]
T
[46 nt withheld, positions 2906-2951]
C
[141 nt withheld, positions 2953-3093]
CCTTTGACGTTGGAGTCCACGTTCTTT
[37 nt withheld, positions 3121-3157]
ACTCTATCTCGGGCTATTCTTTTGATTTATAAGGGATTTTGCCGATTTCGGTCTATTGGTTAAAAAATGA
GCTGATTTAACAAAAATTTAACGCGAATTTTAACAAAATATTAACGTTTACAATTTTATGGTGCACTCTC
AGTACAATCTGCTCTGATGCCGCATAGTTAAGCCAGCCCCGACACCCGCCAACACCCGCTGACGCGCCCT
GACGGGCTTGTCTGCTCCCGGCATCCGCTTACAGACAAGCTGTGACCGTCTCCGGGAGCTGCATGTGTCA
GAGGTTTTCACCGTCATCACCGAAACGCGCGAGACGAAAGGGCCTCGTGATACGCCTATTTTTATAGGTT
AATGTCATGATAATAATGGTTTCTTAGACGTCAGGTGGCACTTTTCGGGGAAATGTGCGCGGAACCCCTA
TTTGTTTATTTTTCTAAATACATTCAAATATGTATCCGCTCATGAGACAATAACCCTGATAAATGCTTCA
ATAATATTGAAAAAGGAAGAGTATGAGTATTCAACATTTCCGTGTCGCCCTTATTCCCTTTTTTGCGGCA
TTTTGCCTTCCTGTTTTTGCTCACCCAGAAACGCTGGTGAAAGTAAAAGATGCTGAAGATCAGTTGGGTG
CACGAGTGGGTTACATCGAACTGGATCTCAACAGCGGTAAGATCCTTGAGAGTTTTCGCCCCGAAGAACG
TTTTCCAATGATGAGCACTTTTAAAGTTCTGCTATGTGGCGCGGTATTATCCCGTATTGACGCCGGGCAA
GAGCAACTCGGTCGCCGCATACACTATTCTCAGAATGACTTGGTTGAGTACTCACCAGTCACAGAAAAGC
ATCTTACGGATGGCATGACAGTAAGAGAATTATGCAGTGCTGCCATAACCATGAGTGATAACACTGCGGC
CAACTTACTTCTGACAACGATCGGAGGACCGAAGGAGCTAACCGCTTTTTTGCACAACATGGGGGATCAT
GTAACTCGCCTTGATCGTTGGGAACCGGAGCTGAATGAAGCCATACCAAACGACGAGCGTGACACCACGA
TGCCTGTAGCAATGGCAACAACGTTGCGCAAACTATTAACTGGCGAACTACTTACTCTAGCTTCCCGGCA
ACAATTAATAGACTGGATGGAGGCGGATAAAGTTGCAGGACCACTTCTGCGCTCGGCCCTTCCGGCTGGC
TGGTTTATTGCTGATAAATCTGGAGCCGGTGAGCGTGGGTCTCGCGGTATCATTGCAGCACTGGGGCCAG
ATGGTAAGCCCTCCCGTATCGTAGTTATCTACACGACGGGGAGTCAGGCAACTATGGATGAACGAAATAG
ACAGATCGCTGAGATAGGTGCCTCACTGATTAAGCATTGGTAACTGTCAGACCAAGTTTACTCATATATA
CTTTAGATTGATTTAAAACTTCATTTTTAATTTAAAAGGATCTAGGTGAAGATCCTTTTTGATAATCTCA
TGACCAAAATCCCTTAACGTGAGTTTTCGTTCCACTGAGCGTCAGACCCCGTAGAAAAGATCAAAGGATC
TTCTTGAGATCCTTTTTTTCTGCGCGTAATCTGCTGCTTGCAAACAAAAAAACCACCGCTACCAGCGGTG
GTTTGTTTGCCGGATCAAGAGCTACCAACTCTTTTTCCGAAGGTAACTGGCTTCAGCAGAGCGCAGATAC
CAAATACTGTTCTTCTAGTGTAGCCGTAGTTAGGCCACCACTTCAAGAACTCTGTAGCACCGCCTACATA
CCTCGCTCTGCTAATCCTGTTACCAGTGGCTGCTGCCAGTGGCGATAAGTCGTGTCTTACCGGGTTGGAC
TCAAGACGATAGTTACCGGATAAGGCGCAGCGGTCGGGCTGAACGGGGGGTTCGTGCACACAGCCCAGCT
TGGAGCGAACGACCTACACCGAACTGAGATACCTACAGCGTGAGCTATGAGAAAGCGCCACGCTTCCCGA
AGGGAGAAAGGCGGACAGGTATCCGGTAAGCGGCAGGGTCGGAACAGGAGAGCGCACGAGGGAGCTTCCA
GGGGGAAACGCCTGGTATCTTTATAGTCCTGTCGGGTTTCGCCACCTCTGACTTGAGCGTCGATTTTTGT
GATGCTCGTCAGGGGGGCGGAGCCTATGGAAAAACGCCAGCAACGCGGCCTTTTTACGGTTCCTGGCCTT
TTGCTGGCCTTTTGCTCACATGT
Features (pLannotate 1.2.2; 14 found; start..end, strand, type, name):
     12..39      +  repeat_region  AAV2 ITR (fragment): inverted terminal repeat of adeno-associated virus serotype 2 inverted
     68..95      +  repeat_region  AAV2 ITR (fragment): inverted terminal repeat of adeno-associated virus serotype 2 inverted
   1368..2084    +  CDS            SYFP2: SYFP2 is a basic (constitutively fluorescent) yellow fluorescent protein published in 2006, derived from Aequorea victoria. It is reported to be a very rapidly-maturing monomer with moderate acid sensitivity.
   2124..2281    +  misc_feature   WPRE (fragment): woodchuck hepatitis virus posttranscriptional regulatory element
   2287..2367    +  misc_feature   WPRE (fragment): woodchuck hepatitis virus posttranscriptional regulatory element
   2384..2495    +  polyA_signal   bGH poly(A) signal: bovine growth hormone polyadenylation signal
   2613..2753    +  repeat_region  AAV2 ITR: inverted terminal repeat of adeno-associated virus serotype 2 inverted
   2758..2809    -  misc_feature   bom (fragment): basis of mobility region from pBR322
   2828..3283    +  rep_origin     f1 ori (sequence partly withheld): f1 bacteriophage origin of replication; arrow indicates direction of (+) strand synthesis
   3284..3333    -  misc_feature   bom (fragment): basis of mobility region from pBR322
   3435..3470    -  CDS            rop (fragment): Rop protein, which maintains plasmids at low copy number; rop
   3565..3669    +  promoter       AmpR promoter: bla
   3670..4530    +  CDS            AmpR: β-lactamase; bla; confers resistance to ampicillin, carbenicillin, and related antibiotics
   4701..5289    +  rep_origin     ori: high-copy-number ColE1/pMB1/pBR322/pUC origin of replication
