[The description below was written by a language model from this plasmid's Addgene catalogue record and pLannotate feature annotations shown in this document.]
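Description:
HCT39_rAAV-eHGT_1181m-minBglobin-SYFP2-WPRE3-BGHpA is a recombinant AAV transfer plasmid from an enhancer-AAV collection, built to drive direct expression of a yellow fluorescent reporter. It is propagated in E. coli as a high-copy plasmid through a ColE1/pUC-type origin and selected with ampicillin via the bla gene and its promoter. An f1 phage origin and short remnants of pBR322 bom and rop sequences also sit in the backbone. The sequenced record is 5,350 nt. The AAV2 inverted terminal repeats flank the payload and provide the cis signals needed for genome replication and packaging into capsids. The 3′ ITR is annotated in full, whereas the 5′ ITR appears only as two short fragments, which may reflect annotation or sequencing difficulty in this repeat-rich region rather than a real truncation.

Between the ITRs, the name indicates a candidate enhancer element, eHGT_1181m, placed upstream of a minimal beta-globin promoter. Neither element is picked up by the automated annotation, but the roughly 1.3 kb unannotated stretch before the reporter would accommodate them. A minimal promoter has little activity on its own, so expression depends on the enhancer, which is intended to confer cell-type selectivity. The record does not state the specific cell population targeted by this enhancer. The cassette encodes SYFP2, a rapidly maturing monomeric yellow fluorescent protein, followed by WPRE3, a shortened woodchuck posttranscriptional element (annotated as two WPRE fragments) that boosts transcript stability and expression, and the bovine growth hormone polyadenylation signal. The associated publication concerns enhancer AAVs for targeting spinal motor neurons and descending motor pathways in rodents and macaque, so the construct is suited to producing virus for labelling and evaluating enhancer-defined cells.
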