Addgene plasmid #223916: HCT39_rAAV-eHGT_1181m-minBglobin-SYFP2-WPRE3-BGHpA
Purpose: Direct-expressing SYFP2 AAV virus
Depositing lab: Tanya Daigle & Allen Institute for Brain Science. Depositing organization: Allen Institute. Publication: Enhancer AAVs for targeting spinal motor neurons and descending motor pathways in rodents and macaque. Kussick E, Johansen N, Taskin N, Chowdhury A, Quinlan MA, Fraser A, Clark AG, Wynalda B, Martinez R, Groce EL, Reding M, Liang E, Shulga L, Huang C, Casper T, Clark M, Ho W, Gao Y, van Velthoven CTJ, Sobieski C, Ferrer R, Berg MR, Curtis BC, English C, Day JC, Fortuna MG, Donadio N, Newman D, Yao S, Chakka AB, Goldy J, Torkelson A, Guzman JB, Chakrabarty R, Nguy B, Guilford N, Pham TH, Wright V, Ronellenfitch K, Naidoo R, Kenney J, Williford A, Ramakrishnan C, Drinnenberg A, Gudsnuk K, Thyagarajan B, Smith KA, Dee N, Deisseroth K, Zeng H, Yao Z, Tasic B, Levi BP, Hodge R, Bakken TE, Lein ES, Ting JT, Daigle TL. Cell Rep. 2025 Jun 24;44(6):115730. doi: 10.1016/j.celrep.2025.115730. Epub 2025 May 21. PubMed 40403722.
Backbone
  Vector backbone: rAAV-minBglobin-SYFP2-WPRE3-BGHpA
  Backbone manufacturer: Allen Institute for Brain Science
  Backbone size w/o insert (bp): 4242
  Vector type: AAV
Growth in bacteria
  Bacterial resistance: Ampicillin, 100 μg/mL
  Growth temperature: 37°C
  Growth strain: NEB Stable
  Copy number: High Copy
Gene/Insert
  Gene/Insert name: SYFP2
  Species: Synthetic
  Insert size (bp): 720
  Mutation: N/A
  Promoter: minBglobin
  Cloning method: Restriction Enzyme; 5′ cloning site MluI (unknown if destroyed); 3′ cloning site SacI (unknown if destroyed)
  Sequencing primers: 5′ GAGACTCTGAAACTCTTGGTAC; 3′ GCGCCTCACACCTAATTTAC
Terms and licenses: Academic/Nonprofit Terms; Industry Terms: Not Available to Industry
How to cite: HCT39_rAAV-eHGT_1181m-minBglobin-SYFP2-WPRE3-BGHpA was a gift from Tanya Daigle & Allen Institute for Brain Science (Addgene plasmid # 223916 ; http://n2t.net/addgene:223916 ; RRID:Addgene_223916)
